>Addgene plasmid #146246 | pAc5.1C-Fluc-CG9441_E | depositor full sequence | sequence record 288691 | Full Sequence
CTTCAAGGAATTAATTCTATATTCTAAAAACACAAATGATACTTCTAAAAAAAATCATGAATGGCATCAA
CTCTGAATCAAATCTTTGCAGATGCACCTACTTCTCATTTCCACTGTCACATCATTTTTCCAGATCTCGC
TGCCTGTTATGTGGCCCACAAACCAAGACACGTTTTATGGCCATTAAAGCTGGCTGATCGTCGCCAAACA
CCAAATACATATCAATATGTACATTCGAGAAAGAAGCGATCAAAGAAGCGTCTTCGGGCGAGTAGGAGAA
TGCGGAGGAGAAGGAGAACGAGCTGATCTAGTATCTCTCCACAATCCAATGCCAACTGACCAACTGGCCA
TATTCGGAGCAATTTGAAGCCAATTTCCATCGCCTGGCGATCGCTCCATTCTTGGCTATATGTTTTTCAC
CGTTCCCGGGGCCATTTTCAAAGACTCGTCGGTAAGATAAGATTGTGTCACTCGCTGTCTCTCTTCATTT
GTCGAAGAATGCTGAGGAATTTCGCGATGACGTCGGCGAGTATTTTGAAGAATGAGAATAATTTGTATTT
ATACGAAAATCAGTTAGTGGAATTTTCTACAAAAACATGTTATCTATAGATAATTTTGTTGCAAAATATG
TTGACTATGACAAAGATTGTATGTATATACCTTTAATGTATTCTCATTTTCTTATGTATTTATAATGGCA
ATGATGATACTGATGATATTTTAAGATGATGCCAGACCACAGGCTGATTTCTGCGTCTTTTGCCGAACGC
AGTGCATGTGCGGTTGTTGTTTTTTGGAATAGTTTCAATTTTCGGACTGTCCGCTTTGATTTCAGTTTCT
TGGCTTATTCAAAAAGCAAAGTAAAGCCAAAAAAGCGAGATGGCAATACCAAATGCGGCAAAACGGTAGT
GGAAGGAAAGGGGTGCGGGGCAGCGGAAGGAAGGGTGGGGCGGGGCGTGGCGGGGTCTGTGGCTGGGCGC
GACGTCACCGACGTTGGAGCCACTCCTTTGACCATGTGTGCGTGTGTGTATTATTCGTGTCTCGCCACTC
GCCGGTTGTTTTTTTCTTTTTATCTCGCTCTCTCTAGCGCCATCTCGTACGCATGCTCAACGCACCGCAT
GTTGCCGTGTCCTTTATGCGTCATTTTGGCTCGAAATAGGCAATTATTTAAACAAAGATTAGTCAACGAA
AACGCTAAAATAAATAAGTCTACAATATGGTTACTTATTGCCATGTGTGTGCAGCCAACGATAGCAACAA
AAGCAACAACACAGTGGCTTTCCCTCTTTCACTTTTTGTTTGCAAGCGCGTGCGAGCAAGACGGCACGAC
CGGCAAACGCAATTACGCTGACAAAGAGCAGACGAAGTTTTGGCCGAAAAACATCAAGGCGCCTGATACG
AATGCATTTGCAATAACAATTGCGATATTTAATATTGTTTATGAAGCTGTTTGACTTCAAAACACACAAA
AAAAAAAATAAAACAAATTATTTGAAAGAGAATTAGGAATCGGACAGCTTATCGTTACGGGCTAACAGCA
CACCGAGACGAAATAGCTTACCTGACGTCACAGCCTCTGGAAGAACTGCCGCCAAGCAGAGAGAGAGAGA
AAAAGAGGGAGAGCAGCTTAGACCGCATGTGCTTGTGTGTGAGGCGTCTCTCTCTTCGTCTCCTGTTTGC
GCAAACGCATAGACTGCACTGAGAAAATCGATTACCTATTTTTTATGAATGAATATTTGCACTATTACTA
TTCAAAACTATTAAGATAGCAATCACATTCAATAGCCAAATACTATACCACCTGAGCGATGCAACGAAAT
GATCAATTTGAGCAAAAATGCTGCATATTTAGGACGGCATCATTATAGAAATGCTTCTTGCTGTGTACTT
TTCTCTCGTCTGGCAGCTGTTTCGCCGTTATTGTTAAAACCGGCTTAAGTTAGGTGTGTTTTCTACGACT
AGTGATGCCCCTACTAGAAGATGTGTGTTGCACAAATGTCCCTGAATAACCAATTTGAAGTGCAGATAGC
AGTAAACGTAAGCTAATATGAATATTATTTAACTGTAATGTTTTAATATCGCTGGACATTACTAATAAAC
CCACTATAAACACATGTACATATGTATGTTTTGGCATACAATGAGTAGTTGGGGAAAAAATGTGTAAAAG
CACCGTGACCATCACAGCATAAAGATAACCAGCTGAAGTATCGAATATGAGTAACCCCCAAATTGAATCA
CATGCCGCAACTGATAGGACCCATGGAAGTACACTCTTCATGGCGATATACAAGACACACACAAGCACGA
ACACCCAGTTGCGGAGGAAATTCTCCGTAAATGAAAACCCAATCGGCGAACAATTCATACCCATATATGG
TAAAAGTTTTGAACGCGACTTGAGAGCGGAGAGCATTGCGGCTGATAAGGTTTTAGCGCTAAGCGGGCTT
TATAAAACGGGCTGCGGGACCAGTTTTCATATCACTACCGTTTGAGTTCTTGTGCTGTGTGGATACTCCT
CCCGACACAAAGCCGCTCCATCAGCCAGCAGTCGTCTAATCCAGAGACCCCGGATCGGGGTACCAACATG
GCCGAAGACGCCAAAAACATAAAGAAAGGCCCGGCACCATTCTATCCACTAGAGGATGGAACCGCTGGAG
AGCAACTGCATAAGGCTATGAAGAGATACGCCCTGGTTCCTGGAACAATTGCTTTTACAGATGCACATAT
CGAGGTGAACATCACGTACGCGGAATACTTCGAAATGTCCGTTCGGTTGGCAGAAGCTATGAAACGATAT
GGGCTGAATACAAATCACAGAATCGTCGTATGCAGTGAAAACTCTCTTCAATTCTTTATGCCGGTGTTGG
GCGCGTTATTTATCGGAGTTGCAGTTGCGCCCGCGAACGACATTTATAATGAACGTGAATTGCTCAACAG
TATGAACATTTCGCAGCCTACCGTAGTGTTTGTTTCCAAAAAGGGGTTGCAAAAAATTTTGAACGTGCAA
AAAAAATTACCAATAATCCAGAAAATTATTATCATGGATTCTAAAACGGATTACCAGGGATTTCAGTCGA
TGTACACGTTCGTCACATCTCATCTACCTCCCGGTTTTAATGAATACGATTTTGTACCAGAGTCCTTTGA
TCGTGACAAAACAATTGCACTGATAATGAACTCCTCTGGATCTACTGGGTTACCTAAGGGTGTGGCCCTT
CCGCATAGAACTGCCTGCGTCAGATTCTCGCATGCCAGAGATCCTATTTTTGGCAATCAAATCATTCCGG
ATACTGCGATTTTAAGTGTTGTTCCATTCCATCACGGTTTTGGAATGTTTACTACACTCGGATATTTGAT
ATGTGGATTTCGAGTCGTCTTAATGTATAGATTTGAAGAAGAGCTGTTTTTACGATCCCTTCAGGATTAC
AAAATTCAAAGTGCGTTGCTAGTACCAACCCTATTTTCATTCTTCGCCAAAAGCACTCTGATTGACAAAT
ACGATTTATCTAATTTACACGAAATTGCTTCTGGGGGCGCACCTCTTTCGAAAGAAGTCGGGGAAGCGGT
TGCAAAACGCTTCCATCTTCCAGGGATACGACAAGGATATGGGCTCACTGAGACTACATCAGCTATTCTG
ATTACACCCGAGGGGGATGATAAACCGGGCGCGGTCGGTAAAGTTGTTCCATTTTTTGAAGCGAAGGTTG
TGGATCTGGATACCGGGAAAACGCTGGGCGTTAATCAGAGAGGCGAATTATGTGTCAGAGGACCTATGAT
TATGTCCGGTTATGTAAACAATCCGGAAGCGACCAACGCCTTGATTGACAAGGATGGATGGCTACATTCT
GGAGACATAGCTTACTGGGACGAAGACGAACACTTCTTCATAGTTGACCGCTTGAAGTCTTTAATTAAAT
ACAAAGGGTATCAGGTGGCCCCCGCTGAATTGGAATCGATATTGTTACAACACCCCAACATCTTCGACGC
GGGCGTGGCAGGTCTTCCCGACGATGACGCCGGTGAACTTCCCGCCGCCGTTGTTGTTTTGGAGCACGGA
AAGACGATGACGGAAAAAGAGATCGTGGATTACGTCGCCAGTCAAGTAACAACCGCGAAAAAGTTGCGCG
GAGGAGTTGTGTTTGTGGACGAAGTACCGAAAGGTCTTACCGGAAAACTCGACGCAAGAAAAATCAGAGA
GATCCTCATAAAGGCCAAGAAGGGCGGAAAGTCCAAATTGTAAGAATTCAGCCGGTCTCGGTTGAATTTC
GCGGAAATTCGTTTTCTCGTTTTAGCTTTGCGTTTATACTATTTATTCGGAGTTCACCTAGATTTAGTTA
AATCAATGCTGCTTCCCCGCTCGCAGGAACAAATATTTTGAGGATTATATTAATATTAATATTAATGGTA
ATGCTAATGATGATGATGATGATGATGATGATAATGATAATACGGATAAGGATGGAACGGAGGAGGAGCA
AGGAATAAGGCTACCAGGACGCAACACTTAACCAGTATACACAGTATATACATACATACAAACACTAACA
CCACAGACACGAAAAGACACACGTCCCACATGCATGTGTGTGTATGTAGTTTAATCTAGTATAATGGCTT
GGGTATATAACAAATAAAATAAATCCAATAAACAACGGCGCCTAGGGCGCTACATTCCACAGTATAATTC
GGTCGACCGATGCCCTTGAGAGCCTTCAACCCAGTCAGCTCCTTCCGGTGGGCGCGGGGCATGACTATCG
TCGCCGCACTTATGACTGTCTTCTTTATCATGCAACTCGTAGGACAGGTGCCGGCAGCGCTCTGGGTCAT
TTTCGGCGAGGACCGCTTTCGCTGGAGCGCGACGATGATCGGCCTGTCGCTTGCGGTATTCGGAATCTTG
CACGCCCTCGCTCAAGCCTTCGTCACTGGTCCCGCCACCAAACGTTTCGGCGAGAAGCAGGCCATTATCG
CCGGCATGGCGGCCGACGCGCTGGGCTACGTCTTGCTGGCGTTCGCGACGCGAGGCTGGATGGCCTTCCC
CATTATGATTCTTCTCGCTTCCGGCGGCATCGGGATGCCCGCGTTGCAGGCCATGCTGTCCAGGCAGGTA
GATGACGACCATCAGGGACAGCTTCAAGGATCGCTCGCGGCTCTTACCAGCCAGCAAAAGGCCAGGAACC
GTAAAAAGGCCGCGTTGCTGGCGTTTTTCCATAGGCTCCGCCCCCCTGACGAGCATCACAAAAATCGACG
CTCAAGTCAGAGGTGGCGAAACCCGACAGGACTATAAAGATACCAGGCGTTTCCCCCTGGAAGCTCCCTC
GTGCGCTCTCCTGTTCCGACCCTGCCGCTTACCGGATACCTGTCCGCCTTTCTCCCTTCGGGAAGCGTGG
CGCTTTCTCAATGCTCACGCTGTAGGTATCTCAGTTCGGTGTAGGTCGTTCGCTCCAAGCTGGGCTGTGT
GCACGAACCCCCCGTTCAGCCCGACCGCTGCGCCTTATCCGGTAACTATCGTCTTGAGTCCAACCCGGTA
AGACACGACTTATCGCCACTGGCAGCAGCCACTGGTAACAGGATTAGCAGAGCGAGGTATGTAGGCGGTG
CTACAGAGTTCTTGAAGTGGTGGCCTAACTACGGCTACACTAGAAGGACAGTATTTGGTATCTGCGCTCT
GCTGAAGCCAGTTACCTTCGGAAAAAGAGTTGGTAGCTCTTGATCCGGCAAACAAACCACCGCTGGTAGC
GGTGGTTTTTTTGTTTGCAAGCAGCAGATTACGCGCAGAAAAAAAGGATCTCAAGAAGATCCTTTGATCT
TTTCTACGGGGTCTGACGCTCAGTGGAACGAAAACTCACGTTAAGGGATTTTGGTCATGAGATTATCAAA
AAGGATCTTCACCTAGATCCTTTTAAATTAAAAATGAAGTTTTAAATCAATCTAAAGTATATATGAGTAA
ACTTGGTCTGACAGTTACCAATGCTTAATCAGTGAGGCACCTATCTCAGCGATCTGTCTATTTCGTTCAT
CCATAGTTGCCTGACTCCCCGTCGTGTAGATAACTACGATACGGGAGGGCTTACCATCTGGCCCCAGTGC
TGCAATGATACCGCGAGACCCACGCTCACCGGCTCCAGATTTATCAGCAATAAACCAGCCAGCCGGAAGG
GCCGAGCGCAGAAGTGGTCCTGCAACTTTATCCGCCTCCATCCAGTCTATTAATTGTTGCCGGGAAGCTA
GAGTAAGTAGTTCGCCAGTTAATAGTTTGCGCAACGTTGTTGCCATTGCTGCAGGCATCGTGGTGTCACG
CTCGTCGTTTGGTATGGCTTCATTCAGCTCCGGTTCCCAACGATCAAGGCGAGTTACATGATCCCCCATG
TTGTGCAAAAAAGCGGTTAGCTCCTTCGGTCCTCCGATCGTTGTCAGAAGTAAGTTGGCCGCAGTGTTAT
CACTCATGGTTATGGCAGCACTGCATAATTCTCTTACTGTCATGCCATCCGTAAGATGCTTTTCTGTGAC
TGGTGAGTACTCAACCAAGTCATTCTGAGAATAGTGTATGCGGCGACCGAGTTGCTCTTGCCCGGCGTCA
ACACGGGATAATACCGCGCCACATAGCAGAACTTTAAAAGTGCTCATCATTGGAAAACGTTCTTCGGGGC
GAAAACTCTCAAGGATCTTACCGCTGTTGAGATCCAGTTCGATGTAACCCACTCGTGCACCCAACTGATC
TTCAGCATCTTTTACTTTCACCAGCGTTTCTGGGTGAGCAAAAACAGGAAGGCAAAATGCCGCAAAAAAG
GGAATAAGGGCGACACGGAAATGTTGAATACTCATACTCTTCCTTTTTCAATATTATTGAAGCATTTATC
AGGGTTATTGTCTCATGAGCGGATACATATTTGAATGTATTTAGAAAAATAAACAAATAGGGGTTCCGCG
CACATTTCCCCGAAAAGTGCCACCTGACGTCTAAGAAACCATTATTATCATGACATTAACCTATAAAAAT
AGGCGTATCACGAGCCCTTTCGT
Features (pLannotate 1.2.2; 7 found; start..end, strand, type, name):
     56..2568    +  promoter       Ac5 promoter: Drosophila melanogaster actin 5C promoter
   2594..4243    +  CDS            luciferase: firefly luciferase; luc
   4423..4440    -  CDS            capTEV™ (fragment): composite tag for in vivo biotinylation, TEV protease cleavage, and 6xHis tagging
   4692..5162    +  CDS            TcR (fragment): tetracycline efflux protein; tet; confers resistance to tetracycline
   5206..5794    -  rep_origin     ori: high-copy-number ColE1/pMB1/pBR322/pUC origin of replication
   5965..6825    -  CDS            AmpR: β-lactamase; bla; confers resistance to ampicillin, carbenicillin, and related antibiotics
   6826..6930    -  promoter       AmpR promoter: bla
