[The description below was written by a language model from this plasmid's Addgene catalogue record and pLannotate feature annotations shown in this document.]
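Description:
pAc5.1C-Fluc-CG9441_E is a 7,023 nt insect-cell expression plasmid that serves as a firefly luciferase 3′UTR reporter. The catalogue lists the backbone as unknown, although the name and the annotated parts point to a pAc5.1-type vector. It is maintained in E. coli through a ColE1/pUC-family origin and selected with ampicillin via the β-lactamase gene and its own promoter. The record lists the plasmid as low copy, even though the annotated origin is described as a high-copy type.

Expression is driven by the Drosophila melanogaster actin 5C (Ac5) promoter, a strong constitutive promoter commonly used in fly cell lines. It sits directly upstream of the firefly luciferase coding sequence. According to the catalogue, the insert is the 3′UTR of the D. melanogaster gene CG9441. This segment is not itself annotated in the feature table. It presumably lies in the unannotated region downstream of luciferase, where it would become part of the reporter transcript and subject luciferase output to any regulation acting on that UTR. No polyadenylation signal is annotated. Two short hits downstream are likely residual vector sequence or spurious matches rather than functional elements: an 18 nt antisense match to a His-tag-containing composite tag and a partial tetracycline-resistance fragment.

The stated purpose is insect expression of the CG9441 3′UTR, and the associated publication concerns deadenylation as an effect of miRNA regulation. This fits use as a reporter for measuring miRNA-mediated repression and mRNA decay in Drosophila cells. The depositor notes that the supplied sequence may be theoretical or only partly verified.
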