Addgene plasmid #146246: pAc5.1C-Fluc-CG9441_E
Purpose: Insect Expression of CG9441-3UTR
Depositing lab: Elisa Izaurralde. Depositing organization: Max Planck Institute for Developmental Biology. Publication: Deadenylation is a widespread effect of miRNA regulation. Eulalio A, Huntzinger E, Nishihara T, Rehwinkel J, Fauser M, Izaurralde E. RNA. 2009 Jan . 15(1):21-32. 10.1261/rna.1399509 PubMed 19029310.
Backbone
  Vector backbone: Unknown
  Vector type: Insect Expression
Growth in bacteria
  Bacterial resistance: Ampicillin, 100 μg/mL
  Growth temperature: 37°C
  Growth strain: DH5alpha
  Copy number: Low Copy
Gene/Insert
  Gene/Insert name: CG9441-3UTR
  Species: D. melanogaster (fly)
  Cloning method: Unknown
Terms and licenses: Academic/Nonprofit Terms; Industry Terms: Not Available to Industry
Depositor comments: 3'UTR extracted from NCBI: NM_132687.1 Plasmids from this collection were made available to the research community and donated after the lab closed. Please note that the sequence provided by the depositing laboratory may be theoretical/predicted or based on Sanger sequencing results. There may be discrepancies between sequencing results obtained by Addgene and the depositor sequence. If an Addgene verified sequence is not available, please contact before placing your order to request that our lab fully sequence the plasmid.
How to cite: pAc5.1C-Fluc-CG9441_E was a gift from Elisa Izaurralde (Addgene plasmid # 146246 ; http://n2t.net/addgene:146246 ; RRID:Addgene_146246)
